>Addgene plasmid #140139 | pYFP-lacY-10 | addgene full sequence | sequence record 292605 | Addgene NGS Result
CCAATTATTGAAGGCCTCCCTAACGGGGGGCCTTTTTTTGTTTCTGGTCTCCCGCTTAACGATCGTTGGC
TGTGTTGACAATTAATCATCGGCTCGTATAATGTGTGGAATTGTGAGCGCTCACAATTAGCTGTCACCGG
ATGTGCTTTCCGGTCTGATGAGTCCGTGAGGACGAAACAGCCTCTACAAATAATTTTGTTTAATACTAGA
GAAAGAGGGGAAATACTAGATGGTGAGCAAGGGCGAGGAGCTGTTCACCGGGGTGGTGCCCATCCTGGTC
GAGCTGGACGGCGACGTAAACGGCCACAAGTTCAGCGTGTCCGGCGAGGGCGAGGGCGATGCCACCTACG
GCAAGCTGACCCTGAAGTTCATCTGCACCACAGGCAAGCTGCCCGTGCCCTGGCCCACCCTCGTGACCAC
CTTCGGCTACGGCCTGCAATGCTTCGCCCGCTACCCCGACCACATGAAGCTGCACGACTTCTTCAAGTCC
GCCATGCCCGAAGGCTACGTCCAGGAGCGCACCATCTTCTTCAAGGACGACGGCAACTACAAGACCCGCG
CCGAGGTGAAGTTCGAGGGCGACACCCTGGTGAACCGCATCGAGCTGAAGGGCATCGACTTCAAGGAGGA
CGGCAACATCCTGGGGCACAAGCTGGAGTACAACTACAACAGCCACAACGTCTATATCATGGCCGACAAG
CAGAAGAACGGCATCAAGGTGAACTTCAAGATCCGCCACAACATCGAGGACGGCAGCGTGCAGCTCGCCG
ACCACTACCAGCAGAACACCCCAATCGGCGACGGCCCCGTGCTGCTGCCCGACAACCACTACCTTAGCTA
CCAGTCCGCCCTGAGCAAAGACCCCAACGAGAAGCGCGATCACATGGTCCTGCTGGAGTTCGTGACCGCC
GCCGGGATCACTCTCGGCATGGACGAGCTGTACAAGTAATAATAACCGGGCAGGCCATGTCTGCCCGTAT
TTCGCGTAAGGAAATCCATT
[1251 nt withheld, positions 1001-2251]
TAACTCGGTACCAAATTCCAGAAAAGAGGCCTCCCGAAAGGGGGGCCTTTTTTCGTTTTGGTCCAATGGC
GGCGCGCCATCGAATGGCGCAAAACCTTTCGCGGTATGGCATGATAGCGCCCGGAAGAGAGTCAATTAAG
GAGAGTGAATATGAAACCAGTAACGTTATACGATGTCGCAGAGTATGCCGGTGTCTCTTATCAGACCGTT
TCCCGCGTGGTGAACCAGGCCAGCCACGTTTCTGCGAAAACGCGGGAAAAAGTGGAAGCGGCGATGGCGG
AGCTGAATTACATTCCCAACCGCGTGGCACAACAACTGGCGGGCAAACAGTCGTTGCTGATTGGCGTTGC
CACCTCCAGTCTGGCCCTGCACGCGCCGTCGCAAATTGTCGCGGCGATTAAATCTCGCGCCGATCAACTG
GGTGCCAGCGTGGTGGTGTCGATGGTAGAACGAAGCGGCGTCGAAGCCTGTAAAGCGGCGGTGCACAATC
TTCTCGCGCAACGCGTCAGTGGGCTGATCATTAACTATCCGCTGGATGACCAGGATGCCATTGCTGTGGA
AGCTGCCTGCACTAATGTTCCGGCGTTATTTCTTGATGTCTCTGACCAGACACCCATCAACAGTATTATT
TTCTCCCATGAGGACGGTACGCGACTGGGCGTGGAGCATCTGGTCGCATTGGGTCACCAGCAAATCGCGC
TGTTAGCGGGCCCATTAAGTTCTGTCTCGGCGCGTCTGCGTCTGGCTGGCTGGCATAAATATCTCACTCG
CAATCAAATTCAGCCGATAGCGGAACGGGAAGGCGACTGGAGTGCCATGTCCGGTTTTCAACAAACCATG
CAAATGCTGAATGAGGGCATCGTTCCCACTGCGATGCTGGTTGCCAACGATCAGATGGCGCTGGGCGCAA
TGCGCGCCATTACCGAGTCCGGGCTGCGCGTTGGTGCGGATATCTCGGTAGTGGGATACGACGATACCGA
AGATAGCTCATGTTATATCCCGCCGTTAACCACCATCAAACAGGATTTTCGCCTGCTGGGGCAAACCAGC
GTGGACCGCTTGCTGCAACTCTCTCAGGGCCAGGCGGTGAAGGGCAATCAGCTGTTGCCAGTCTCACTGG
TGAAAAGAAAAACCACCCTGGCGCCCAATACGCAAACCGCCTCTCCCCGCGCGTTGGCCGATTCATTAAT
GCAGCTGGCACGACAGGTTTCCCGACTGGAAAGCGGGCAGTGATAATCCAGGAGGAAAAAAATGTCCAGA
TTAGATAAAAGTAAAGTGATTAACAGCGCATTAGAGCTGCTTAATGAGGTCGGAATCGAAGGTTTAACAA
CCCGTAAACTCGCCCAGAAGCTAGGTGTAGAGCAGCCTACATTGTATTGGCATGTAAAAAATAAGCGGGC
TTTGCTCGACGCCTTAGCCATTGAGATGTTAGATAGGCACCATACTCACTTTTGCCCTTTAGAAGGGGAA
AGCTGGCAAGATTTTTTACGTAATAACGCTAAAAGTTTTAGATGTGCTTTACTAAGTCATCGCGATGGAG
CAAAAGTACATTTAGGTACACGGCCTACAGAAAAACAGTATGAAACTCTCGAAAATCAATTAGCCTTTTT
ATGCCAACAAGGTTTTTCACTAGAGAATGCATTATATGCACTCAGCGCTGTGGGGCATTTTACTTTAGGT
TGCGTATTGGAAGATCAAGAGCATCAAGTCGCTAAAGAAGAAAGGGAAACACCTACTACTGATAGTATGC
CGCCATTATTACGACAAGCTATCGAATTATTTGATCACCAAGGTGCAGAGCCAGCCTTCTTATTCGGCCT
TGAATTGATCATATGCGGATTAGAAAAACAACTTAAATGTGAAAGTGGGTCCTAATAATTGGTAACGAAT
CAGACAATTGACGGCTCGAGGGAGTAGCATAGGGTTTGCAGAATCCCTGCTTCGTCCATTTGACAGGCAC
ATTATGCATCGATGATAAGCTGTCAAACATGAGCAGATCCTCTACGCCGGACGCATCGTGGCCGGCATCA
CCGGCGCCACAGGTGCGGTTGCTGGCGCCTATATCGCCGACATCACCGATGGGGAAGATCGGGCTCGCCA
CTTCGGGCTCATGAGCAAATATTTTATCTGAGGTGCTTCCTCGCTCACTGACTCGCTGCACGAGGCAGAC
CTCAGCGCTAGCGGAGTGTATACTGGCTTACTATGTTGGCACTGATGAGGGTGTCAGTGAAGTGCTTCAT
GTGGCAGGAGAAAAAAGGCTGCACCGGTGCGTCAGCAGAATATGTGATACAGGATATATTCCGCTTCCTC
GCTCACTGACTCGCTACGCTCGGTCGTTCGACTGCGGCGAGCGGAAATGGCTTACGAACGGGGCGGAGAT
TTCCTGGAAGATGCCAGGAAGATACTTAACAGGGAAGTGAGAGGGCCGCGGCAAAGCCGTTTTTCCATAG
GCTCCGCCCCCCTGACAAGCATCACGAAATCTGACGCTCAAATCAGTGGTGGCGAAACCCGACAGGACTA
TAAAGATACCAGGCGTTTCCCCCTGGCGGCTCCCTCGTGCGCTCTCCTGTTCCTGCCTTTCGGTTTACCG
GTGTCATTCCGCTGTTATGGCCGCGTTTGTCTCATTCCACGCCTGACACTCAGTTCCGGGTAGGCAGTTC
GCTCCAAGCTGGACTGTATGCACGAACCCCCCGTTCAGTCCGACCGCTGCGCCTTATCCGGTAACTATCG
TCTTGAGTCCAACCCGGAAAGACATGCAAAAGCACCACTGGCAGCAGCCACTGGTAATTGATTTAGAGGA
GTTAGTCTTGAAGTCATGCGCCGGTTAAGGCTAAACTGAAAGGACAAGTTTTGGTGACTGCGCTCCTCCA
AGCCAGTTACCTCGGTTCAAAGAGTTGGTAGCTCAGAGAACCTTCGAAAAACCGCCCTGCAAGGCGGTTT
TTTCGTTTTCAGAGCAAGAGATTACGCGCAGACCAAAACGATCTCAAGAAGATCATCTTATTAAGGGGTC
TGACGCTCAGTGGAACGAAAAATCAATCTAAAGTATATATGAGTAAACTTGGTCTGACAGTTACCTTAGA
AAAACTCATCGAGCATCAAATGAAACTGCAATTTATTCATATCAGGATTATCAATACCATATTTTTGAAA
AAGCCGTTTCTGTAATGAAGGAGAAAACTCACCGAGGCAGTTCCATAGGATGGCAAGATCCTGGTATCGG
TCTGCGATTCCGACTCGTCCAACATCAATACAACCTATTAATTTCCCCTCGTCAAAAATAAGGTTATCAA
GTGAGAAATCACCATGAGTGACGACTGAATCCGGTGAGAATGGCAAAAGCTTATGCATTTCTTTCCAGAC
TTGTTCAACAGGCCAGCCATTACGCTCGTCATCAAAATCACTCGCATCAACCAAACCGTTATTCATTCGT
GATTGCGCCTGAGCGAGACGAAATACGCGATCGCTGTTAAAAGGACAATTACAAACAGGAATCGAATGCA
ACCGGCGCAGGAACACTGCCAGCGCATCAACAATATTTTCACCTGAATCAGGATATTCTTCTAATACCTG
GAATGCTGTTTTCCCGGGGATCGCAGTGGTGAGTAACCATGCATCATCAGGAGTACGGATAAAATGCTTG
ATGGTCGGAAGAGGCATAAATTCCGTCAGCCAGTTTAGTCTGACCATCTCATCTGTAACATCATTGGCAA
CGCTACCTTTGCCATGTTTCAGAAACAACTCTGGCGCATCGGGCTTCCCATACAATCGATAGATTGTCGC
ACCTGATTGCCCGACATTATCGCGAGCCCATTTATACCCATATAAATCAGCATCCATGTTGGAATTTAAT
CGCGGCCTGGAGCAAGACGTTTCCCGTTGAATATGGCTCATAACACCCCTTGTATTACTGTTTATGTAAG
CAGACAGTTTTATTGTTCATGATGATATATTTTTATCTTGTGCAATGTACATCAGAGATTTTGAGACACA
A
Features (pLannotate 1.2.2; 15 found; start..end, strand, type, name):
     75..103     +  promoter       tac promoter: strong E. coli promoter; hybrid between the trp and lac UV5 promoters
    109..128     +  protein_bind   lac operator (symmetric): The lac repressor binds to the lac operator to inhibit transcription in E. coli. This inhibition can be relieved by adding lactose or isopropyl-β-D-thiogalactopyranoside (IPTG). The symmetric lac operator was optimized for tight binding of lac repressor. lac repressor encoded by lacI
    131..180     +  misc_RNA       sTRSV HHRz: hammerhead ribozyme from the tobacco ringspot virus satellite RNA (Khvorova et al., 2003)
    230..949     +  CDS            EYFP: enhanced YFP mammalian codon-optimized
   1001..2251    +  CDS            lacY (sequence withheld): LACY_ECOLI - Experimental evidence at protein level: Swiss-Prot protein existence level 1. Responsible for transport of beta-galactosides into the cell, with the concomitant import of a proton (symport system). Can transport lactose, melibiose, lactulose or the analog methyl-1-thio-beta,D- galactopyranoside (TMG), but not sucrose or fructose (PubMed:1848449, PubMed:18177889, PubMed:22106930). The substrate specificity is directed toward the galactopyranosyl moiety of the substrate (PubMed:22106930). From Escherichia coli (strain K12).
   2328..2388    +  promoter       lacI promoter (fragment): lacI
   2402..3481    +  CDS            lacI: LACI_ECOLI - Experimental evidence at protein level: Swiss-Prot protein existence level 1. Repressor of the lactose operon. Binds allolactose as an inducer. From Escherichia coli (strain K12).
   3503..4123    +  CDS            tetR: TETR2_ECOLX - Experimental evidence at protein level: Swiss-Prot protein existence level 1. TetR is the repressor of the tetracycline resistance element; its N-terminal region forms a helix-turn-helix structure and binds DNA. Binding of tetracycline to TetR reduces the repressor affinity for the tetracycline resistance gene (tetA) promoter operator sites. From Escherichia coli.
   4219..4237    -  promoter       tet promoter (fragment): E. coli promoter for tetracycline efflux protein gene
   4247..4367    +  CDS            TcR (fragment): tetracycline efflux protein; tet; confers resistance to tetracycline
   4386..4408    -  rep_origin     RSF ori (fragment): Plasmids containing the RSF 1030 origin of replication can be propagated in E. coli cells that contain additional plasmids with compatible origins.
   4425..4451    +  misc_feature   bom (fragment): basis of mobility region from pBR322
   4550..4605    -  rep_origin     RSF ori (fragment): Plasmids containing the RSF 1030 origin of replication can be propagated in E. coli cells that contain additional plasmids with compatible origins.
   4693..5238    -  rep_origin     p15A ori: Plasmids containing the medium-copy-number p15A origin of replication can be propagated in E. coli cells that contain a second plasmid with the ColE1 origin.
   5327..6142    -  CDS            KanR: aminoglycoside phosphotransferase; aph(3')-Ia; confers resistance to kanamycin in bacteria or G418 (Geneticin®) in eukaryotes
