[The description below was written by a language model from this plasmid's Addgene catalogue record and pLannotate feature annotations shown in this document.]
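Description:
pYFP-lacY-10 is a bacterial expression plasmid of about 6.2 kb, built on the pAN1818 backbone and used to study a LacI-based genetic sensor in E. coli. It replicates from a p15A origin (catalogued as low copy) and carries a KanR aminoglycoside phosphotransferase gene for kanamycin selection. The catalogue also lists zeocin as a selectable marker, but no zeocin resistance gene appears in the feature table, so that resistance may belong to the recommended lac-deleted MG1655 host rather than to the plasmid; the record does not make this clear. Short annotated fragments of a tet promoter, TcR, RSF ori and bom look like backbone remnants or partial matches rather than functional parts.

The output module is a tac promoter followed by a symmetric lac operator, which is optimized for tight repressor binding. Next comes an sTRSV hammerhead ribozyme, a part commonly used to cleave the 5′ leader and insulate translation from promoter context. EYFP follows, and the inserted lacY gene for lactose permease was added by Gibson cloning directly downstream, apparently as part of the same transcript. The sensor itself, lacI, sits under a lacI promoter fragment, and its ribosome binding site was altered to raise translation roughly tenfold, which probably explains the "10" in the name. A tetR coding sequence follows lacI.

Because LacY imports galactoside inducers and is itself expressed from the LacI-repressed promoter, induction raises permease levels and therefore inducer uptake, creating a positive feedback loop, while EYFP fluorescence reports the output. The stated purpose is to evaluate how feedback and high sensor concentration affect information transmission through a genetic sensor.
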