Addgene plasmid #140139: pYFP-lacY-10
Purpose: Evaluating the impact of feedback and high sensor concentration on information transmission of a genetic sensor.
Depositing lab: Drew Tack. Depositing organization: National Institute of Standards and Technology. Publication: Sparse estimation of mutual information landscapes quantifies information transmission through cellular biochemical reaction networks. Sarkar S, Tack D, Ross D. Commun Biol. 2020 Apr 30;3(1):203. doi: 10.1038/s42003-020-0901-9. PubMed 32355194.
Backbone
  Vector backbone: pAN1818
  Backbone size w/o insert (bp): 4938
  Total vector size (bp): 6241
  Modifications to backbone: RBS of encoded lacI is changed to increase translation ~10-fold
  Vector type: Bacterial Expression
  Selectable markers: Zeocin
Growth in bacteria
  Bacterial resistance: Kanamycin, 50 μg/mL
  Growth temperature: 37°C
  Growth strain: MG1655dlac
  Growth instructions: Zeocin resistant
  Copy number: Low Copy
Gene/Insert
  Gene/Insert name: lacY (alt name: lactose permease)
  Insert size (bp): 1254
  Entrez Gene: lacY (a.k.a. b0343, ECK0340)
  Cloning method: Gibson Cloning
  Sequencing primers: 5′ ATCCGCCACAACATCGAGGACGGCAGCGTGCAG; 3′ TCCGCCATCGCCGCTTCCACTTTTTCCCGCGTT
Terms and licenses: Academic/Nonprofit Terms; Industry Terms: Not Available to Industry
Depositor comments: Please note that this plasmid may require a unique bacterial strain, so make sure to confirm that you can also obtain the appropriate growth strain. Please contact us or contact our distributors if you have any questions.
How to cite: pYFP-lacY-10 was a gift from Drew Tack (Addgene plasmid # 140139 ; http://n2t.net/addgene:140139 ; RRID:Addgene_140139)
